Addgene plasmid #142015: TFORF2295
Purpose: Lentiviral vector for overexpressing transcription factor ORFs with unique 24-bp barcodes. Barcodes facilitate identification of transcription factors in pooled screens.
Depositing lab: Feng Zhang. Depositing organization: Broad Institute. Publication: A transcription factor atlas of directed differentiation. Joung J, Ma S, Tay T, Geiger-Schuller KR, Kirchgatterer PC, Verdine VK, Guo B, Arias-Garcia MA, Allen WE, Singh A, Kuksenko O, Abudayyeh OO, Gootenberg JS, Fu Z, Macrae RK, Buenrostro JD, Regev A, Zhang F. Cell. 2023 Jan 5;186(1):209-229.e26. doi: 10.1016/j.cell.2022.11.026. PubMed 36608654.
Backbone
  Vector backbone: pLX_TRC317
  Backbone manufacturer: Broad Institute Genetic Perturbation Platform
  Backbone size w/o insert (bp): 8264
  Vector type: Mammalian Expression, Lentiviral
  Selectable markers: Puromycin
Growth in bacteria
  Bacterial resistance: Ampicillin, 100 μg/mL
  Growth temperature: 37°C
  Growth strain: NEB Stable
  Copy number: High Copy
Gene/Insert
  Gene/Insert name: TAF11
  Species: H. sapiens (human)
  Insert size (bp): 737
  Entrez Gene: TAF11 (a.k.a. MGC:15243, PRO2134, TAF2I, TAFII28)
  Promoter: EF1a
  Cloning method: Unknown
  Sequencing primers: 5′ GGGTGGAGACTGAAGTTAGGCCAG; 3′ CACATAGCGTAAAAGGAGCAACATAG
Terms and licenses: Academic/Nonprofit Terms; Industry Terms: Not Available to Industry
Depositor comments: NM_005643,ENST00000361288 . The transcription factor ORF portion of this plasmid was synthesized by Genewiz. Please test multiple small colonies in case of plasmid recombination. To make this collection available in a timely manner, a portion of this collection was not fully sequenced by Addgene. If an Addgene verified full plasmid sequence is not available, please contact us prior to placing an order to request the full sequence.
How to cite: TFORF2295 was a gift from Feng Zhang (Addgene plasmid # 142015 ; http://n2t.net/addgene:142015 ; RRID:Addgene_142015)
