[The description below was written by a language model from this plasmid's Addgene catalogue record and pLannotate feature annotations shown in this document.]
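Description:
TFORF2295 is a lentiviral mammalian expression plasmid built on the pLX_TRC317 backbone. It belongs to a barcoded collection of transcription factor open reading frames and carries human TAF11, a core TFIID subunit also known as TAF2I or TAFII28. In bacteria it is maintained through a high-copy ColE1/pUC-type origin with ampicillin selection from the β-lactamase gene. An f1 origin and remnants of a lac/T7/T3 cloning region are also annotated. The depositor warns that the plasmid can recombine, as lentiviral repeat-containing vectors often do.

The transfer cassette has a third-generation layout. An RSV promoter drives a truncated HIV-1 5' LTR, followed by the Ψ packaging signal with a short gag fragment and the Rev response element. A self-inactivating ΔU3 3' LTR and an SV40 polyadenylation signal close the cassette.

Between the LTRs, an SV40 early promoter/origin segment sits upstream of the puromycin N-acetyltransferase gene, allowing selection of transduced mammalian cells. A cPPT/CTS element, which aids nuclear import of the viral genome, comes next. The strong constitutive EF-1α promoter then drives the TAF11 coding sequence, and a WPRE downstream enhances transcript stability and expression.

The insert is recorded as slightly longer than the annotated coding sequence, which would be consistent with flanking sequence and the unique 24-bp barcode described for this collection, but the barcode itself is not annotated in the feature table. A short U6 promoter-like fragment lies in that interval.

The construct is intended for stable TAF11 overexpression, either alone or in pooled screens, where the barcode identifies which transcription factor each cell received, as in directed-differentiation studies.
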