Features (pLannotate 1.2.2; 31 found; start..end, strand, type, name):
      5..231     +  promoter       RSV promoter: Rous sarcoma virus enhancer/promoter
    232..412     +  LTR            5' LTR (truncated): truncated 5' long terminal repeat (LTR) from HIV-1
    459..584     +  misc_feature   HIV-1 Ψ: packaging signal of human immunodeficiency virus type 1
    568..931     +  CDS            HIV-1 gag (fragment): gag protein from human immunodeficiency virus 1; gag
   1077..1310    +  misc_feature   RRE: The Rev response element (RRE) of HIV-1 allows for Rev-dependent mRNA export from the nucleus to the cytoplasm.
   1687..1713    +  CDS            Rev (fragment): human immunodeficiency virus 1 (HIV-1) Rev protein; rev; enhances nuclear export of unspliced and incompletely spliced viral mRNAs
   1720..1743    +  promoter       SV40 promoter (fragment): SV40 early promoter
   1744..1815    +  promoter       SV40 promoter (fragment): SV40 enhancer and early promoter
   1839..1974    +  rep_origin     SV40 ori: SV40 origin of replication
   2020..2616    +  CDS            PuroR (fragment): puromycin N-acetyltransferase; pac from Streptomyces; confers resistance to puromycin
   2665..2782    +  misc_feature   cPPT/CTS: central polypurine tract and central termination sequence of HIV-1
   2847..2913    +  CDS            small t antigen (fragment): SV40 (simian virus 40) small t antigen
   2920..4098    +  promoter       EF-1α promoter: strong constitutive promoter for human elongation factor EF-1α
   4115..4747    +  CDS            TAF11: TAF11_HUMAN - Also known as TAF2I. Experimental evidence at protein level: Swiss-Prot protein existence level 1. Core TAFII present in both of the previously described TFIID species which either lack or contain TAFII30 (TFIID alpha and TFIID beta respectively). From Homo sapiens (Human).
   4763..4816    +  promoter       U6 promoter (fragment): RNA polymerase III promoter for human U6 snRNA
   4858..5446    +  misc_feature   WPRE: woodchuck hepatitis virus posttranscriptional regulatory element
   5497..5516    +  misc_feature   cPPT/CTS (fragment): central polypurine tract and central termination sequence of HIV-1
   5518..5751    +  LTR            3' LTR (ΔU3): self-inactivating 3' long terminal repeat (LTR) from HIV-1
   5829..5950    +  polyA_signal   SV40 poly(A) signal: SV40 polyadenylation signal
   5990..6125    +  rep_origin     SV40 ori: SV40 origin of replication
   6146..6164    -  promoter       T7 promoter: promoter for bacteriophage T7 RNA polymerase
   6172..6327    +  CDS            lacZα (fragment): LacZα fragment of β-galactosidase; lacZ fragment
   6332..6760    +  rep_origin     f1 ori (sequence partly withheld): f1 bacteriophage origin of replication; arrow indicates direction of (+) strand synthesis
   6813..6917    +  promoter       AmpR promoter: bla
   6918..7778    +  CDS            AmpR: β-lactamase; bla; confers resistance to ampicillin, carbenicillin, and related antibiotics
   7949..8537    +  rep_origin     ori: high-copy-number ColE1/pMB1/pBR322/pUC origin of replication
   8720..8812    +  CDS            lacI (fragment): lac repressor; lacI; The lac repressor binds to the lac operator to inhibit transcription in E. coli. This inhibition can be relieved by adding lactose or isopropyl-β-D-thiogalactopyranoside (IPTG).
   8825..8846    +  protein_bind   CAP binding site: CAP binding activates transcription in the presence of cAMP. E. coli catabolite activator protein
   8861..8891    +  promoter       lac promoter: promoter for the E. coli lac operon
   8899..8915    +  protein_bind   lac operator: The lac repressor binds to the lac operator to inhibit transcription in E. coli. This inhibition can be relieved by adding lactose or isopropyl-β-D-thiogalactopyranoside (IPTG). lac repressor encoded by lacI
   8960..8978    +  promoter       T3 promoter: promoter for bacteriophage T3 RNA polymerase
>Addgene plasmid #142015 | TFORF2295 | addgene full sequence | sequence record 395916 | Addgene NGS Result
TTAATGTAGTCTTATGCAATACTCTTGTAGTCTTGCAACATGGTAACGATGAGTTAGCAACATGCCTTAC
AAGGAGAGAAAAAGCACCGTGCATGCCGATTGGTGGAAGTAAGGTGGTACGATCGTGCCTTATTAGGAAG
GCAACAGACGGGTCTGACATGGATTGGACGAACCACTGAATTGCCGCATTGCAGAGATATTGTATTTAAG
TGCCTAGCTCGATACATAAACGGGTCTCTCTGGTTAGACCAGATCTGAGCCTGGGAGCTCTCTGGCTAAC
TAGGGAACCCACTGCTTAAGCCTCAATAAAGCTTGCCTTGAGTGCTTCAAGTAGTGTGTGCCCGTCTGTT
GTGTGACTCTGGTAACTAGAGATCCCTCAGACCCTTTTAGTCAGTGTGGAAAATCTCTAGCAGTGGCGCC
CGAACAGGGACTTGAAAGCGAAAGGGAAACCAGAGGAGCTCTCTCGACGCAGGACTCGGCTTGCTGAAGC
GCGCACGGCAAGAGGCGAGGGGCGGCGACTGGTGAGTACGCCAAAAATTTTGACTAGCGGAGGCTAGAAG
GAGAGAGATGGGTGCGAGAGCGTCAGTATTAAGCGGGGGAGAATTAGATCGCGATGGGAAAAAATTCGGT
TAAGGCCAGGGGGAAAGAAAAAATATAAATTAAAACATATAGTATGGGCAAGCAGGGAGCTAGAACGATT
CGCAGTTAATCCTGGCCTGTTAGAAACATCAGAAGGCTGTAGACAAATACTGGGACAGCTACAACCATCC
CTTCAGACAGGATCAGAAGAACTTAGATCATTATATAATACAGTAGCAACCCTCTATTGTGTGCATCAAA
GGATAGAGATAAAAGACACCAAGGAAGCTTTAGACAAGATAGAGGAAGAGCAAAACAAAAGTAAGACCAC
CGCACAGCAAGCGGCCGCTGATCTTCAGACCTGGAGGAGGAGATATGAGGGACAATTGGAGAAGTGAATT
ATATAAATATAAAGTAGTAAAAATTGAACCATTAGGAGTAGCACCCACCAAGGCAAAGAGAAGAGTGGTG
CAGAGAGAAAAAAGAGCAGTGGGAATAGGAGCTTTGTTCCTTGGGTTCTTGGGAGCAGCAGGAAGCACTA
TGGGCGCAGCGTCAATGACGCTGACGGTACAGGCCAGACAATTATTGTCTGGTATAGTGCAGCAGCAGAA
CAATTTGCTGAGGGCTATTGAGGCGCAACAGCATCTGTTGCAACTCACAGTCTGGGGCATCAAGCAGCTC
CAGGCAAGAATCCTGGCTGTGGAAAGATACCTAAAGGATCAACAGCTCCTGGGGATTTGGGGTTGCTCTG
GAAAACTCATTTGCACCACTGCTGTGCCTTGGAATGCTAGTTGGAGTAATAAATCTCTGGAACAGATTTG
GAATCACACGACCTGGATGGAGTGGGACAGAGAAATTAACAATTACACAAGCTTAATACACTCCTTAATT
GAAGAATCGCAAAACCAGCAAGAAAAGAATGAACAAGAATTATTGGAATTAGATAAATGGGCAAGTTTGT
GGAATTGGTTTAACATAACAAATTGGCTGTGGTATATAAAATTATTCATAATGATAGTAGGAGGCTTGGT
AGGTTTAAGAATAGTTTTTGCTGTACTTTCTATAGTGAATAGAGTTAGGCAGGGATATTCACCATTATCG
TTTCAGACCCACCTCCCAACCCCGAGGGGACCCATGCATTGCATCTCAATTAGTCAGCAACCAGGTGTGG
AAAGTCCCCAGGCTCCCCAGCAGGCAGAAGTATGCAAAGCATGCGTCTCAATTAGTCAGCAACCATAGTC
CCGCCCCTAACTCCGCCCATCCCGCCCCTAACTCCGCCCAGTTCCGCCCATTCTCCGCCCCATGGCTGAC
TAATTTTTTTTATTTATGCAGAGGCCGAGGCCGCCTCGGCCTCTGAGCTATTCCAGAAGTAGTGAGGAGG
CTTTTTTGGAGGCCTAGGCTTTTGCAAAAAGCTTTCTAGAGGTACCACCGGAGCTTACCATGACCGAGTA
CAAGCCCACGGTGCGCCTCGCCACCCGCGACGACGTCCCCAGGGCCGTACGCACCCTCGCCGCCGCGTTC
GCCGACTACCCCGCCACGCGCCACACCGTCGATCCGGACCGCCACATCGAGCGGGTCACCGAGCTGCAAG
AACTCTTCCTCACGCGCGTCGGGCTCGACATCGGCAAGGTGTGGGTCGCGGACGACGGCGCCGCCGTGGC
GGTCTGGACCACGCCGGAGAGCGTCGAAGCGGGGGCGGTGTTCGCCGAGATCGGCCCGCGCATGGCCGAG
TTGAGCGGTTCCCGGCTGGCCGCGCAGCAACAGATGGAAGGCCTCCTGGCGCCGCACCGGCCCAAGGAGC
CCGCGTGGTTCCTGGCCACCGTCGGCGTCTCGCCCGACCACCAGGGCAAGGGTCTGGGCAGCGCCGTCGT
GCTCCCCGGAGTGGAGGCGGCCGAGCGCGCCGGGGTGCCCGCCTTCCTGGAGACCTCCGCGCCCCGCAAC
CTCCCCTTCTACGAGCGGCTCGGCTTCACCGTCACCGCCGACGTCGAGGTGCCCGAAGGACCGCGCACCT
GGTGCATGACCCGCAAGCCCGGTGCCAGTTAACGAATTCTAGATCTTGAGACAAATGGCAGTATTCATCC
ACAATTTTAAAAGAAAAGGGGGGATTGGGGGGTACAGTGCAGGGGAAAGAATAGTAGACATAATAGCAAC
AGACATACAAACTAAAGAATTACAAAAACAAATTACAAAAATTCAAAATTTTCGGGTTTATTACAGGGAC
AGCAGAGATCCACTTTGGCGCCGGCTCGAGGCCTGCAGGTGCAAAGATGGATAAAGTTTTAAACAGAGAG
GAATCTTTGCAGCTAATGGACCTTCTAGGTCTTGAAAGGAGTGGGAATTGGCTCCGGTGCCCGTCAGTGG
GCAGAGCGCACATCGCCCACAGTCCCCGAGAAGTTGGGGGGAGGGGTCGGCAATTGAACCGGTGCCTAGA
GAAGGTGGCGCGGGGTAAACTGGGAAAGTGATGTCGTGTACTGGCTCCGCCTTTTTCCCGAGGGTGGGGG
AGAACCGTATATAAGTGCAGTAGTCGCCGTGAACGTTCTTTTTCGCAACGGGTTTGCCGCCAGAACACAG
GTAAGTGCCGTGTGTGGTTCCCGCGGGCCTGGCCTCTTTACGGGTTATGGCCCTTGCGTGCCTTGAATTA
CTTCCACCTGGCTGCAGTACGTGATTCTTGATCCCGAGCTTCGGGTTGGAAGTGGGTGGGAGAGTTCGAG
GCCTTGCGCTTAAGGAGCCCCTTCGCCTCGTGCTTGAGTTGAGGCCTGGCCTGGGCGCTGGGGCCGCCGC
GTGCGAATCTGGTGGCACCTTCGCGCCTGTCTCGCTGCTTTCGATAAGTCTCTAGCCATTTAAAATTTTT
GATGACCTGCTGCGACGCTTTTTTTCTGGCAAGATAGTCTTGTAAATGCGGGCCAAGATCTGCACACTGG
TATTTCGGTTTTTGGGGCCGCGGGCGGCGACGGGGCCCGTGCGTCCCAGCGCACATGTTCGGCGAGGCGG
GGCCTGCGAGCGCGGCCACCGAGAATCGGACGGGGGTAGTCTCAAGCTGGCCGGCCTGCTCTGGTGCCTG
GCCTCGCGCCGCCGTGTATCGCCCCGCCCTGGGCGGCAAGGCTGGCCCGGTCGGCACCAGTTGCGTGAGC
GGAAAGATGGCCGCTTCCCGGCCCTGCTGCAGGGAGCTCAAAATGGAGGACGCGGCGCTCGGGAGAGCGG
GCGGGTGAGTCACCCACACAAAGGAAAAGGGCCTTTCCGTCCTCAGCCGTCGCTTCATGTGACTCCACGG
AGTACCGGGCGCCGTCCAGGCACCTCGATTAGTTCTCGAGCTTTTGGAGTACGTCGTCTTTAGGTTGGGG
GGAGGGGTTTTATGCGATGGAGTTTCCCCACACTGAGTGGGTGGAGACTGAAGTTAGGCCAGCTTGGCAC
TTGATGTAATTCTCCTTGGAATTTGCCCTTTTTGAGTTTGGATCTTGGTTCATTCTCAAGCCTCAGACAG
TGGTTCAAAGTTTTTTTCTTCCATTTCAGGTGTCGTGAGGCTAGCACCGCCACCATGGACGATGCCCACG
AGTCGCCCTCCGACAAAGGTGGAGAGACAGGGGAGTCGGATGAGACGGCCGCTGTGCCCGGGGACCCGGG
GGCTACCGACACCGATGGAATCCCAGAGGAAACTGACGGAGACGCAGATGTGGACTTGAAAGAAGCTGCA
GCGGAGGAAGGCGAGCTCGAGAGTCAGGATGTCTCAGATTTAACAACAGTTGAAAGGGAAGACTCATCAT
TACTTAATCCTGCAGCCAAAAAACTGAAAATAGATACCAAAGAAAAGAAAGAGAAAAAGCAGAAAGTAGA
TGAAGATGAGATTCAGAAGATGCAAATCCTGGTTTCTTCTTTTTCTGAGGAGCAGCTGAACCGTTATGAA
ATGTATCGCCGCTCAGCTTTCCCTAAGGCAGCCATCAAAAGGCTGATCCAGTCCATCACTGGCACCTCTG
TGTCTCAGAATGTTGTTATTGCTATGTCTGGTATTTCCAAGGTTTTCGTCGGGGAGGTGGTAGAAGAAGC
ACTGGATGTGTGTGAGAAGTGGGGAGAAATGCCACCACTACAACCCAAACATATGAGGGAAGCCGTTAGA
AGGTTAAAGTCAAAAGGACAGATCCCTAACTCGAAGCACAAAAAAATCATCTTCTTCTAGTAATGAACTA
GTCCGTAACTTGAAAGTATTTCGATTTCTTGGCTTTATATATCTTGTGGAAAGGACGAGGAGTTCCGTCA
ATCGGGATATTGACGCGTTAAGTCGACAATCAACCTCTGGATTACAAAATTTGTGAAAGATTGACTGGTA
TTCTTAACTATGTTGCTCCTTTTACGCTATGTGGATACGCTGCTTTAATGCCTTTGTATCATGCTATTGC
TTCCCGTATGGCTTTCATTTTCTCCTCCTTGTATAAATCCTGGTTGCTGTCTCTTTATGAGGAGTTGTGG
CCCGTTGTCAGGCAACGTGGCGTGGTGTGCACTGTGTTTGCTGACGCAACCCCCACTGGTTGGGGCATTG
CCACCACCTGTCAGCTCCTTTCCGGGACTTTCGCTTTCCCCCTCCCTATTGCCACGGCGGAACTCATCGC
CGCCTGCCTTGCCCGCTGCTGGACAGGGGCTCGGCTGTTGGGCACTGACAATTCCGTGGTGTTGTCGGGG
AAATCATCGTCCTTTCCTTGGCTGCTCGCCTGTGTTGCCACCTGGATTCTGCGCGGGACGTCCTTCTGCT
ACGTCCCTTCGGCCCTCAATCCAGCGGACCTTCCTTCCCGCGGCCTGCTGCCGGCTCTGCGGCCTCTTCC
GCGTCTTCGCCTTCGCCCTCAGACGAGTCGGATCTCCCTTTGGGCCGCCTCCCCGCGTCGACTTTAAGAC
CAATGACTTACAAGGCAGCTGTAGATCTTAGCCACTTTTTAAAAGAAAAGGGGGGACTGGAAGGGCTAAT
TCACTCCCAACGAAGACAAGATCTGCTTTTTGCTTGTACTGGGTCTCTCTGGTTAGACCAGATCTGAGCC
TGGGAGCTCTCTGGCTAACTAGGGAACCCACTGCTTAAGCCTCAATAAAGCTTGCCTTGAGTGCTTCAAG
TAGTGTGTGCCCGTCTGTTGTGTGACTCTGGTAACTAGAGATCCCTCAGACCCTTTTAGTCAGTGTGGAA
AATCTCTAGCAGTACGTATAGTAGTTCATGTCATCTTATTATTCAGTATTTATAACTTGCAAAGAAATGA
ATATCAGAGAGTGAGAGGAACTTGTTTATTGCAGCTTATAATGGTTACAAATAAAGCAATAGCATCACAA
ATTTCACAAATAAAGCATTTTTTTCACTGCATTCTAGTTGTGGTTTGTCCAAACTCATCAATGTATCTTA
TCATGTCTGGCTCTAGCTATCCCGCCCCTAACTCCGCCCATCCCGCCCCTAACTCCGCCCAGTTCCGCCC
ATTCTCCGCCCCATGGCTGACTAATTTTTTTTATTTATGCAGAGGCCGAGGCCGCCTCGGCCTCTGAGCT
ATTCCAGAAGTAGTGAGGAGGCTTTTTTGGAGGCCTAGGGACGTACCCAATTCGCCCTATAGTGAGTCGT
ATTACGCGCGCTCACTGGCCGTCGTTTTACAACGTCGTGACTGGGAAAACCCTGGCGTTACCCAACTTAA
TCGCCTTGCAGCACATCCCCCTTTCGCCAGCTGGCGTAATAGCGAAGAGGCCCGCACCGATCGCCCTTCC
CAACAGTTGCGCAGCCTGAATGGCGAATGGG
[124 nt withheld, positions 6332-6455]
C
[91 nt withheld, positions 6457-6547]
A
[49 nt withheld, positions 6549-6597]
CCTTTGACGTTGGAGTCCACGTTCTTT
[37 nt withheld, positions 6625-6661]
ACCCTATCTCGGTCTATTCTTTTGATTTATAAGGGATTTTGCCGATTTCGGCCTATTGGTTAAAAAATGA
GCTGATTTAACAAAAATTTAACGCGAATTTTAACAAAATATTAACGCTTACAATTTAGGTGGCACTTTTC
GGGGAAATGTGCGCGGAACCCCTATTTGTTTATTTTTCTAAATACATTCAAATATGTATCCGCTCATGAG
ACAATAACCCTGATAAATGCTTCAATAATATTGAAAAAGGAAGAGTATGAGTATTCAACATTTCCGTGTC
GCCCTTATTCCCTTTTTTGCGGCATTTTGCCTTCCTGTTTTTGCTCACCCAGAAACGCTGGTGAAAGTAA
AAGATGCTGAAGATCAGTTGGGTGCACGAGTGGGTTACATCGAACTGGATCTCAACAGCGGTAAGATCCT
TGAGAGTTTTCGCCCCGAAGAACGTTTTCCAATGATGAGCACTTTTAAAGTTCTGCTATGTGGCGCGGTA
TTATCCCGTATTGACGCCGGGCAAGAGCAACTCGGTCGCCGCATACACTATTCTCAGAATGACTTGGTTG
AGTACTCACCAGTCACAGAAAAGCATCTTACGGATGGCATGACAGTAAGAGAATTATGCAGTGCTGCCAT
AACCATGAGTGATAACACTGCGGCCAACTTACTTCTGACAACGATCGGAGGACCGAAGGAGCTAACCGCT
TTTTTGCACAACATGGGGGATCATGTAACTCGCCTTGATCGTTGGGAACCGGAGCTGAATGAAGCCATAC
CAAACGACGAGCGTGACACCACGATGCCTGTAGCAATGGCAACAACGTTGCGCAAACTATTAACTGGCGA
ACTACTTACTCTAGCTTCCCGGCAACAATTAATAGACTGGATGGAGGCGGATAAAGTTGCAGGACCACTT
CTGCGCTCGGCCCTTCCGGCTGGCTGGTTTATTGCTGATAAATCTGGAGCCGGTGAGCGTGGGTCTCGCG
GTATCATTGCAGCACTGGGGCCAGATGGTAAGCCCTCCCGTATCGTAGTTATCTACACGACGGGGAGTCA
GGCAACTATGGATGAACGAAATAGACAGATCGCTGAGATAGGTGCCTCACTGATTAAGCATTGGTAACTG
TCAGACCAAGTTTACTCATATATACTTTAGATTGATTTAAAACTTCATTTTTAATTTAAAAGGATCTAGG
TGAAGATCCTTTTTGATAATCTCATGACCAAAATCCCTTAACGTGAGTTTTCGTTCCACTGAGCGTCAGA
CCCCGTAGAAAAGATCAAAGGATCTTCTTGAGATCCTTTTTTTCTGCGCGTAATCTGCTGCTTGCAAACA
AAAAAACCACCGCTACCAGCGGTGGTTTGTTTGCCGGATCAAGAGCTACCAACTCTTTTTCCGAAGGTAA
CTGGCTTCAGCAGAGCGCAGATACCAAATACTGTTCTTCTAGTGTAGCCGTAGTTAGGCCACCACTTCAA
GAACTCTGTAGCACCGCCTACATACCTCGCTCTGCTAATCCTGTTACCAGTGGCTGCTGCCAGTGGCGAT
AAGTCGTGTCTTACCGGGTTGGACTCAAGACGATAGTTACCGGATAAGGCGCAGCGGTCGGGCTGAACGG
GGGGTTCGTGCACACAGCCCAGCTTGGAGCGAACGACCTACACCGAACTGAGATACCTACAGCGTGAGCT
ATGAGAAAGCGCCACGCTTCCCGAAGGGAGAAAGGCGGACAGGTATCCGGTAAGCGGCAGGGTCGGAACA
GGAGAGCGCACGAGGGAGCTTCCAGGGGGAAACGCCTGGTATCTTTATAGTCCTGTCGGGTTTCGCCACC
TCTGACTTGAGCGTCGATTTTTGTGATGCTCGTCAGGGGGGCGGAGCCTATGGAAAAACGCCAGCAACGC
GGCCTTTTTACGGTTCCTGGCCTTTTGCTGGCCTTTTGCTCACATGTTCTTTCCTGCGTTATCCCCTGAT
TCTGTGGATAACCGTATTACCGCCTTTGAGTGAGCTGATACCGCTCGCCGCAGCCGAACGACCGAGCGCA
GCGAGTCAGTGAGCGAGGAAGCGGAAGAGCGCCCAATACGCAAACCGCCTCTCCCCGCGCGTTGGCCGAT
TCATTAATGCAGCTGGCACGACAGGTTTCCCGACTGGAAAGCGGGCAGTGAGCGCAACGCAATTAATGTG
AGTTAGCTCACTCATTAGGCACCCCAGGCTTTACACTTTATGCTTCCGGCTCGTATGTTGTGTGGAATTG
TGAGCGGATAACAATTTCACACAGGAAACAGCTATGACCATGATTACGCCAAGCGCGCAATTAACCCTCA
CTAAAGGGAACAAAAGCTGGAGCTGCAAGC
