>Addgene plasmid #142015 | TFORF2295 | depositor partial sequence | sequence record 278182 | Insert
ACCGCCACCATGGACGATGCCCACGAGTCGCCCTCCGACAAAGGTGGAGAGACAGGGGAGTCGGATGAGA
CGGCCGCTGTGCCCGGGGACCCGGGGGCTACCGACACCGATGGAATCCCAGAGGAAACTGACGGAGACGC
AGATGTGGACTTGAAAGAAGCTGCAGCGGAGGAAGGCGAGCTCGAGAGTCAGGATGTCTCAGATTTAACA
ACAGTTGAAAGGGAAGACTCATCATTACTTAATCCTGCAGCCAAAAAACTGAAAATAGATACCAAAGAAA
AGAAAGAGAAAAAGCAGAAAGTAGATGAAGATGAGATTCAGAAGATGCAAATCCTGGTTTCTTCTTTTTC
TGAGGAGCAGCTGAACCGTTATGAAATGTATCGCCGCTCAGCTTTCCCTAAGGCAGCCATCAAAAGGCTG
ATCCAGTCCATCACTGGCACCTCTGTGTCTCAGAATGTTGTTATTGCTATGTCTGGTATTTCCAAGGTTT
TCGTCGGGGAGGTGGTAGAAGAAGCACTGGATGTGTGTGAGAAGTGGGGAGAAATGCCACCACTACAACC
CAAACATATGAGGGAAGCCGTTAGAAGGTTAAAGTCAAAAGGACAGATCCCTAACTCGAAGCACAAAAAA
ATCATCTTCTTCTAGTAATGAACTAGTCCGTAACTTGAAAGTATTTCGATTTCTTGGCTTTATATATCTT
GTGGAAAGGACGAGGAGTTCCGTCAATCGGGATATTG
