>Addgene plasmid #142015 | TFORF2295 | depositor partial sequence | sequence record 278183 | Barcode
GGAGTTCCGTCAATCGGGATATTG
